Addgene plasmid #167902: NAX_CAGGS_CAS9_m4_KRAB-MeCP2_mcherry
Purpose: PiggyBac compatible plasmid expressing dCas9-KRAB-MeCP2 expression plasmid
Depositing lab: Alejandro Chavez & Nan Cher Yeo. Depositing organization: Columbia University. Publication: Generation and application of a versatile CRISPR toolkit for mammalian cell engineering. Nghi Dang , Alissa Lance-Byrne, Angela Tung, Xiaoge Guo, Ryan J Cecchi, Joanna Buchthal, Alejandro Chavez, Nan Cher Yeo. Synthetic Biology, Volume 6, Issue 1, 2021 10.1093/synbio/ysab033.
Backbone
  Vector backbone: pB-CAGGS
  Vector type: CRISPR
  Selectable markers: mCherry
Growth in bacteria
  Bacterial resistance: Ampicillin, 100 μg/mL
  Growth temperature: 30°C
  Growth strain: NEB Stable
  Copy number: High Copy
Gene/Insert
  Gene/Insert name: dCas9-KRAB-MeCP2
  Species: Synthetic
  Mutation: D10A, D839A, H840A, N863A
  Cloning method: Gibson Cloning
Terms and licenses: Academic/Nonprofit Terms; Industry Terms: Not Available to Industry
How to cite: NAX_CAGGS_CAS9_m4_KRAB-MeCP2_mcherry was a gift from Alejandro Chavez & Nan Cher Yeo (Addgene plasmid # 167902 ; http://n2t.net/addgene:167902 ; RRID:Addgene_167902)
