[The description below was written by a language model from this plasmid's Addgene catalogue record and pLannotate feature annotations shown in this document.]
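Description:
NAX_CAGGS_CAS9_m4_KRAB-MeCP2_mcherry is a mammalian CRISPR interference plasmid built on the pB-CAGGS backbone and described as PiggyBac compatible, meaning the expression cargo is intended to be integrated into a host genome by PiggyBac transposase. The automated feature table does not annotate the transposon terminal repeats, so their positions cannot be confirmed from the record. In bacteria the plasmid is maintained through a high-copy ColE1/pUC-type origin and an ampicillin resistance gene (β-lactamase with its own promoter). The backbone also carries an f1 origin and remnants of a lac/lacZα cloning region. Short matches to a phage lambda portal protein gene flank the backbone and are probably incidental stuffer or annotation hits rather than functional elements.

The main payload is a synthetic repressor fusion driven by the CAGGS promoter, composed of the CMV enhancer, chicken β-actin promoter and a chimeric β-actin/β-globin intron; this unit spans the numbering origin of the circular sequence. It drives Cas9m4, a nuclease-dead Streptococcus pyogenes Cas9 carrying D10A, D839A, H840A and N863A, fused in series to a KRAB domain (annotated as a KRBOX4-like fragment) and the transcriptional repression domain of MeCP2, and is terminated by an HSV TK polyadenylation signal. A separate downstream cassette uses the EF-1α core promoter to express mCherry with an SV40 poly(A) signal. mCherry is listed as the selectable marker, allowing fluorescence-based identification or sorting of cells carrying the construct. No guide RNA cassette is annotated, so a guide must be supplied separately to direct the repressor to target promoters for programmable gene silencing in mammalian cells.
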