Features (pLannotate 1.2.2; 22 found; start..end, strand, type, name):
      1..1017    +  intron         chimeric intron: chimera between introns from chicken β-actin and rabbit β-globin
   1120..5223    +  CDS            Cas9m4: catalytically dead mutant of the Cas9 endonuclease from the Streptococcus pyogenes Type II CRISPR/Cas system RNA-guided DNA-binding protein that lacks endonuclease activity due to the mutations D10A, D839A, H840A, and N863A (Mali et al., 2013)
   5308..5520    +  CDS            KRBOX4 (fragment): KRBX4_HUMAN - Also known as ZNF673. Experimental evidence at protein level: Swiss-Prot protein existence level 1. From Homo sapiens (Human).
   5575..6432    +  CDS            MeCP2: transcriptional repression domain from rat methyl-CpG-binding protein 2 (Nan et al., 1997)
   6531..6579    +  polyA_signal   HSV TK poly(A) signal: herpes simplex virus thymidine kinase polyadenylation signal (Cole and Stacy, 1985)
   6811..7022    +  promoter       EF-1α core promoter: core promoter for human elongation factor EF-1α
   7037..7720    +  CDS            mCherry: monomeric derivative of DsRed fluorescent protein (Shaner et al., 2004) mammalian codon-optimized
   7725..7846    +  polyA_signal   SV40 poly(A) signal: SV40 polyadenylation signal
   7864..7956    +  ncRNA          G-CSF SLDE: Accession: RF00183 - G-CSF factor stem-loop destabilising element (SLDE)
   8653..9120    +  CDS            B (fragment): PORTL_LAMBD - Experimental evidence at protein level: Swiss-Prot protein existence level 1. Forms the portal vertex of the capsid (PubMed:6228056, PubMed:6232391). This portal plays critical roles in head assembly, genome packaging, neck/tail attachment, and genome ejection (Probable). The portal protein multimerizes as a single ring-shaped homododecamer arranged around a central channel (PubMed:6232391). Binds to the terminase subunits to form the packaging machine (PubMed:7799432). From Escherichia phage lambda (Bacteriophage lambda).
   9156..9178    -  protein_bind   lac operator (fragment): The lac repressor binds to the lac operator to inhibit transcription in E. coli. This inhibition can be relieved by adding lactose or isopropyl-β-D-thiogalactopyranoside (IPTG). lac repressor encoded by lacI
   9182..9212    -  promoter       lac promoter: promoter for the E. coli lac operon
   9227..9248    -  protein_bind   CAP binding site: CAP binding activates transcription in the presence of cAMP. E. coli catabolite activator protein
   9261..9353    -  CDS            lacI (fragment): lac repressor; lacI; The lac repressor binds to the lac operator to inhibit transcription in E. coli. This inhibition can be relieved by adding lactose or isopropyl-β-D-thiogalactopyranoside (IPTG).
   9536..10124   -  rep_origin     ori: high-copy-number ColE1/pMB1/pBR322/pUC origin of replication
  10295..11155   -  CDS            AmpR: β-lactamase; bla; confers resistance to ampicillin, carbenicillin, and related antibiotics
  11156..11260   -  promoter       AmpR promoter: bla
  11313..11741   -  rep_origin     f1 ori (sequence partly withheld): f1 bacteriophage origin of replication; arrow indicates direction of (+) strand synthesis
  11746..11901   -  CDS            lacZα (fragment): LacZα fragment of β-galactosidase; lacZ fragment
  11903..12022   +  CDS            B (fragment): PORTL_LAMBD - Experimental evidence at protein level: Swiss-Prot protein existence level 1. Forms the portal vertex of the capsid (PubMed:6228056, PubMed:6232391). This portal plays critical roles in head assembly, genome packaging, neck/tail attachment, and genome ejection (Probable). The portal protein multimerizes as a single ring-shaped homododecamer arranged around a central channel (PubMed:6232391). Binds to the terminase subunits to form the packaging machine (PubMed:7799432). From Escherichia phage lambda (Bacteriophage lambda).
  12512..12891   +  enhancer       CMV enhancer: human cytomegalovirus immediate early enhancer
  12893..13168   +  promoter       chicken β-actin promoter: No description available
>Addgene plasmid #167902 | NAX_CAGGS_CAS9_m4_KRAB-MeCP2_mcherry | addgene full sequence | sequence record 371825 | Addgene Partial NGS Result
GGAGTCGCTGCGCGCTGCCTTCGCCCCGTGCCCCGCTCCGCCGCCGCCTCGCGCCGCCCGCCCCGGCTCT
GACTGACCGCGTTACTCCCACAGGTGAGCGGGCGGGACGGCCCTTCTCCTCCGGGCTGTAATTAGCGCTT
GGTTTAATGACGGCTTGTTTCTTTTCTGTGGCTGCGTGAAAGCCTTGAGGGGCTCCGGGAGGGCCCTTTG
TGCGGGGGGAGCGGCTCGGGGGGTGCGTGCGTGTGTGTGTGCGTGGGGAGCGCCGCGTGCGGCTCCGCGC
TGCCCGGCGGCTGTGAGCGCTGCGGGCGCGGCGCGGGGCTTTTTGCGCTCCGCAGTGTGCGCGAGGGGAG
CGCGGCCGGGGGCGGTGCCCCGCGGTGCGGGGGGGGCTGCGAGGGGAACAAAGGCTGCGTGCGGGGTGTG
TGCGTGGGGGGGTGAGCAGGGGGTGTGGGCGCGTCGGTCGGGCTGCAACCCCCCCTGCACCCCCCTCCCC
GAGTTGCTGAGCACGGCCCGGCTTCGGGTGCGGGGCTCCGTACGGGGCGTGGCGCGGGGCTCGCCGTGCC
GGGCGGGGGGTGGCGGCAGGTGGGGGTGCCGGGCGGGGCGGGGCCGCCTCGGGCCGGGGAGGGCTCGGGG
GAGGGGCGCGGCGGCCCCCGGAGCGCCGGCGGCTGTCGAGGCGCGGCGAGCCGCAGCCATTGCCTTTTAT
GGTAATCGTGCGAGAGGGCGCAGGGACTTCCTTTGTCCCAAATCTGTGCGGAGCCGAAATCTGGGAGGCG
CCGCCGCACCCCCTCTAGCGGGCGCGGGGCGAAGCGGTGCGGCGCCGGCAGGAAGGAAATGGGCGGGGAG
GGCCTTCGTGCGTCGCCGCGCCGCCGTCCCCTTCTCCCTCTCCAGCCTCGGGGCTGTCCGCGGGGGGACG
GCTGCCTTCGGGGGGGACGGGGCAGGGCGGGGTTCGGCTTCTGGCGTGTGACCGGCGGCTCTAGAGCCTC
TGCTAACCATGTTCATGCCTTCTTCTTTTTCCTACAGCTCCTGGGCAACGTGCTGGTTATTGTGCTGTCT
CATCATTTTGGCAAAGAATCTAGATACCCTCGTAAAGGTCTAGAGCTAGCGGATCGAACCCTTGCCACCA
TGGACAAGAAGTACTCCATTGGGCTCGCTATCGGCACAAACAGCGTCGGCTGGGCCGTCATTACGGACGA
GTACAAGGTGCCGAGCAAAAAATTCAAAGTTCTGGGCAATACCGATCGCCACAGCATAAAGAAGAACCTC
ATTGGCGCCCTCCTGTTCGACTCCGGGGAGACGGCCGAAGCCACGCGGCTCAAAAGAACAGCACGGCGCA
GATATACCCGCAGAAAGAATCGGATCTGCTACCTGCAGGAGATCTTTAGTAATGAGATGGCTAAGGTGGA
TGACTCTTTCTTCCATAGGCTGGAGGAGTCCTTTTTGGTGGAGGAGGATAAAAAGCACGAGCGCCACCCA
ATCTTTGGCAATATCGTGGACGAGGTGGCGTACCATGAAAAGTACCCAACCATATATCATCTGAGGAAGA
AGCTTGTAGACAGTACTGATAAGGCTGACTTGCGGTTGATCTATCTCGCGCTGGCGCATATGATCAAATT
TCGGGGACACTTCCTCATCGAGGGGGACCTGAACCCAGACAACAGCGATGTCGACAAACTCTTTATCCAA
CTGGTTCAGACTTACAATCAGCTTTTCGAAGAGAACCCGATCAACGCATCCGGAGTTGACGCCAAAGCAA
TCCTGAGCGCTAGGCTGTCCAAATCCCGGCGGCTCGAAAACCTCATCGCACAGCTCCCTGGGGAGAAGAA
GAACGGCCTGTTTGGTAATCTTATCGCCCTGTCACTCGGGCTGACCCCCAACTTTAAATCTAACTTCGAC
CTGGCCGAAGATGCCAAGCTTCAACTGAGCAAAGACACCTACGATGATGATCTCGACAATCTGCTGGCCC
AGATCGGCGACCAGTACGCAGACCTTTTTTTGGCGGCAAAGAACCTGTCAGACGCCATTCTGCTGAGTGA
TATTCTGCGAGTGAACACGGAGATCACCAAAGCTCCGCTGAGCGCTAGTATGATCAAGCGCTATGATGAG
CACCACCAAGACTTGACTTTGCTGAAGGCCCTTGTCAGACAGCAACTGCCTGAGAAGTACAAGGAAATTT
TCTTCGATCAGTCTAAAAATGGCTACGCCGGATACATTGACGGCGGAGCAAGCCAGGAGGAATTTTACAA
ATTTATTAAGCCCATCTTGGAAAAAATGGACGGCACCGAGGAGCTGCTGGTAAAGCTTAACAGAGAAGAT
CTGTTGCGCAAACAGCGCACTTTCGACAATGGAAGCATCCCCCACCAGATTCACCTGGGCGAACTGCACG
CTATCCTCAGGCGGCAAGAGGATTTCTACCCCTTTTTGAAAGATAACAGGGAAAAGATTGAGAAAATCCT
CACATTTCGGATACCCTACTATGTAGGCCCCCTCGCCCGGGGAAATTCCAGATTCGCGTGGATGACTCGC
AAATCAGAAGAGACCATCACTCCCTGGAACTTCGAGGAAGTCGTGGATAAGGGGGCCTCTGCCCAGTCCT
TCATCGAAAGGATGACTAACTTTGATAAAAATCTGCCTAACGAAAAGGTGCTTCCTAAACACTCTCTGCT
GTACGAGTACTTCACAGTTTATAACGAGCTCACCAAGGTCAAATACGTCACAGAAGGGATGAGAAAGCCA
GCATTCCTGTCTGGAGAGCAGAAGAAAGCTATCGTGGACCTCCTCTTCAAGACGAACCGGAAAGTTACCG
TGAAACAGCTCAAAGAAGACTATTTCAAAAAGATTGAATGTTTCGACTCTGTTGAAATCAGCGGAGTGGA
GGATCGCTTCAACGCATCCCTGGGAACGTATCACGATCTCCTGAAAATCATTAAAGACAAGGACTTCCTG
GACAATGAGGAGAACGAGGACATTCTTGAGGACATTGTCCTCACCCTTACGTTGTTTGAAGATAGGGAGA
TGATTGAAGAACGCTTGAAAACTTACGCTCATCTCTTCGACGACAAAGTCATGAAACAGCTCAAGAGGCG
CCGATATACAGGATGGGGGCGGCTGTCAAGAAAACTGATCAATGGGATCCGAGACAAGCAGAGTGGAAAG
ACAATCCTGGATTTTCTTAAGTCCGATGGATTTGCCAACCGGAACTTCATGCAGTTGATCCATGATGACT
CTCTCACCTTTAAGGAGGACATCCAGAAAGCACAAGTTTCTGGCCAGGGGGACAGTCTTCACGAGCACAT
CGCTAATCTTGCAGGTAGCCCAGCTATCAAAAAGGGAATACTGCAGACCGTTAAGGTCGTGGATGAACTC
GTCAAAGTAATGGGAAGGCATAAGCCCGAGAATATCGTTATCGAGATGGCCCGAGAGAACCAAACTACCC
AGAAGGGACAGAAGAACAGTAGGGAAAGGATGAAGAGGATTGAAGAGGGTATAAAAGAACTGGGGTCCCA
AATCCTTAAGGAACACCCAGTTGAAAACACCCAGCTTCAGAATGAGAAGCTCTACCTGTACTACCTGCAG
AACGGCAGGGACATGTACGTGGATCAGGAACTGGACATCAATCGGCTCTCCGACTACGACGTGGCTGCTA
TCGTGCCCCAGTCTTTTCTCAAAGATGATTCTATTGATAATAAAGTGTTGACAAGATCCGATAAAGCTAG
AGGGAAGAGTGATAACGTCCCCTCAGAAGAAGTTGTCAAGAAAATGAAAAATTATTGGCGGCAGCTGCTG
AACGCCAAACTGATCACACAACGGAAGTTCGATAATCTGACTAAGGCTGAACGAGGTGGCCTGTCTGAGT
TGGATAAAGCCGGCTTCATCAAAAGGCAGCTTGTTGAGACACGCCAGATCACCAAGCACGTGGCCCAAAT
TCTCGATTCACGCATGAACACCAAGTACGATGAAAATGACAAACTGATTCGAGAGGTGAAAGTTATTACT
CTGAAGTCTAAGCTGGTCTCAGATTTCAGAAAGGACTTTCAGTTTTATAAGGTGAGAGAGATCAACAATT
ACCACCATGCGCATGATGCCTACCTGAATGCAGTGGTAGGCACTGCACTTATCAAAAAATATCCCAAGCT
TGAATCTGAATTTGTTTACGGAGACTATAAAGTGTACGATGTTAGGAAAATGATCGCAAAGTCTGAGCAG
GAAATAGGCAAGGCCACCGCTAAGTACTTCTTTTACAGCAATATTATGAATTTTTTCAAGACCGAGATTA
CACTGGCCAATGGAGAGATTCGGAAGCGACCACTTATCGAAACAAACGGAGAAACAGGAGAAATCGTGTG
GGACAAGGGTAGGGATTTCGCGACAGTCCGGAAGGTCCTGTCCATGCCGCAGGTGAACATCGTTAAAAAG
ACCGAAGTACAGACCGGAGGCTTCTCCAAGGAAAGTATCCTCCCGAAAAGGAACAGCGACAAGCTGATCG
CACGCAAAAAAGATTGGGACCCCAAGAAATACGGCGGATTCGATTCTCCTACAGTCGCTTACAGTGTACT
GGTTGTGGCCAAAGTGGAGAAAGGGAAGTCTAAAAAACTCAAAAGCGTCAAGGAACTGCTGGGCATCACA
ATCATGGAGCGATCAAGCTTCGAAAAAAACCCCATCGACTTTCTCGAGGCGAAAGGATATAAAGAGGTCA
AAAAAGACCTCATCATTAAGCTTCCCAAGTACTCTCTCTTTGAGCTTGAAAACGGCCGGAAACGAATGCT
CGCTAGTGCGGGCGAGCTGCAGAAAGGTAACGAGCTGGCACTGCCCTCTAAATACGTTAATTTCTTGTAT
CTGGCCAGCCACTATGAAAAGCTCAAAGGGTCTCCCGAAGATAATGAGCAGAAGCAGCTGTTCGTGGAAC
AACACAAACACTACCTTGATGAGATCATCGAGCAAATAAGCGAATTCTCCAAAAGAGTGATCCTCGCCGA
CGCTAACCTCGATAAGGTGCTTTCTGCTTACAATAAGCACAGGGATAAGCCCATCAGGGAGCAGGCAGAA
AACATTATCCACTTGTTTACTCTGACCAACTTGGGCGCGCCTGCAGCCTTCAAGTACTTCGACACCACCA
TAGACAGAAAGCGGTACACCTCTACAAAGGAGGTCCTGGACGCCACACTGATTCATCAGTCAATTACGGG
GCTCTATGAAACAAGAATCGACCTCTCTCAGCTCGGTGGAGACAGCAGGGCTGACCCCAAGAAGAAGAGG
AAGGTGAGTGGTGGAGGAAGTGGCGGGTCAGGGTCGATGGACGCGAAATCACTTACGGCATGGTCGAGAA
CACTGGTTACGTTCAAGGACGTGTTTGTGGACTTTACACGTGAGGAGTGGAAATTGCTGGATACTGCGCA
ACAAATTGTGTATCGAAATGTCATGCTTGAGAATTACAAGAACCTCGTCAGTCTCGGATACCAGTTGACG
AAACCGGATGTGATCCTTAGGCTCGAAAAGGGGGAAGAACCTTGGCTGGTATCGGGAGGTGGTTCGGGTG
GCTCTGGATCAAGCCCAAAGAAGAAACGGAAGGTGGAAGCCTCAGTGCAGGTGAAAAGGGTGCTGGAAAA
ATCCCCCGGCAAACTCCTCGTGAAGATGCCCTTCCAGGCTTCCCCTGGCGGAAAAGGTGAAGGGGGTGGC
GCAACCACATCTGCCCAGGTCATGGTCATCAAGCGACCTGGAAGGAAAAGAAAGGCCGAGGCTGACCCTC
AGGCCATTCCAAAGAAACGGGGACGCAAGCCAGGGTCCGTGGTCGCAGCTGCAGCAGCTGAGGCTAAGAA
AAAGGCAGTGAAGGAAAGCTCCATCCGCAGTGTGCAGGAGACTGTCCTGCCCATCAAGAAGAGGAAGACT
AGGGAGACCGTGTCCATCGAGGTCAAAGAAGTGGTCAAGCCCCTGCTCGTGTCCACCCTGGGCGAAAAAT
CTGGAAAGGGGCTCAAAACATGCAAGTCACCTGGACGGAAAAGCAAGGAGTCTAGTCCAAAGGGGCGCTC
AAGCTCCGCTTCTAGTCCCCCTAAAAAGGAACACCATCACCATCACCATCACGCCGAGTCTCCTAAGGCT
CCTATGCCACTGCTCCCACCACCTCCACCACCTGAGCCACAGTCAAGCGAAGACCCCATCAGCCCACCCG
AGCCTCAGGATCTGTCCTCTAGTATTTGCAAAGAGGAAAAGATGCCCAGAGCAGGCAGCCTGGAGAGTGA
TGGCTGTCCAAAAGAACCCGCCAAGACCCAGCCTATGGTGGCAGCCGCTGCAACTACCACCACAACCACA
ACTACCACAGTGGCCGAAAAATACAAGCATCGCGGCGAGGGCGAACGAAAGGACATTGTGTCAAGCTCCA
TGCCCAGACCTAACCGGGAGGAACCAGTCGATAGTAGGACACCCGTGACTGAGAGAGTCTCATAGAAGAA
TTCGATCCCTACCGGTTAGTAATGAGTTTAAACGGGGGAGGCTAACTGAAACACGGAAGGAGACAATACC
GGAAGGAACCCGCGCTATGACGGCAATAAAAAGACAGAATAAAACGCACGGGTGTTGGGTCGTTTGTTCA
TAAACGCGGGGTTCGGTCCCAGGGCTGGCACTCTGTCGATACCCCACCGAGACCCCATTGGGGCCAATAC
GCCCGCGTTTCTTCCTTTTCCCCACCCCACCCCCCAAGTTCGGGTGAAGGCCCAGGGCTCGCAGCCAACG
TCGGGGCGGCAGGCCCTGCCATAGCAGATCTGCGAAATCGGATCCGCGGCCGCACTGATTCTAGCTGCAG
AGGCTCCGGTGCCCGTCAGTGGGCAGAGCGCACATCGCCCACAGTCCCCGAGAAGTTGGGGGGAGGGGTC
GGCAATTGAACCGGTGCCTAGAGAAGGTGGCGCGGGGTAAACTGGGAAAGTGATGTCGTGTACTGGCTCC
GCCTTTTTCCCGAGGGTGGGGGAGAACCGTATATAAGTGCAGTAGTCGCCGTGAACGTTCTTTTTCGCAA
CGGGTTTGCCGCCAGAACACAGGATCCTCGAGCCACCATGGCCATCATCAAGGAGTTCATGCGCTTCAAG
GTGCACATGGAGGGCTCCGTGAACGGCCACGAGTTCGAGATCGAGGGCGAGGGCGAGGGCCGCCCCTACG
AGGGCACCCAGACCGCCAAGCTGAAGGTGACCAAGGGTGGCCCCCTGCCCTTCGCCTGGGACATCCTGTC
CCCTCAGTTCATGTACGGCTCCAAGGCCTACGTGAAGCACCCCGCCGACATCCCCGACTACTTGAAGCTG
TCCTTCCCCGAGGGCTTCAAGTGGGAGCGCGTGATGAACTTCGAGGACGGCGGCGTGGTGACCGTGACCC
AGGACTCCTCCCTGCAGGACGGCGAGTTCATCTACAAGGTGAAGCTGCGCGGCACCAACTTCCCCTCCGA
CGGCCCCGTAATGCAGAAGAAGACCATGGGCTGGGAGGCCTCCTCCGAGCGGATGTACCCCGAGGACGGC
GCCCTGAAGGGCGAGATCAAGCAGAGGCTGAAGCTGAAGGACGGCGGCCACTACGACGCTGAGGTCAAGA
CCACCTACAAGGCCAAGAAGCCCGTGCAGCTGCCCGGCGCCTACAACGTCAACATCAAGTTGGACATCAC
CTCCCACAACGAGGACTACACCATCGTGGAACAGTACGAACGCGCCGAGGGCCGCCACTCCACCGGCGGC
ATGGACGAGCTGTACAAGTAAGTTAACTTGTTTATTGCAGCTTATAATGGTTACAAATAAAGCAATAGCA
TCACAAATTTCACAAATAAAGCATTTTTTTCACTGCATTCTAGTTGTGGTTTGTCCAAACTCATCAATGT
ATCTTATCATGTCTGGAATTGACTCAAATGATGTCAATTAGTCTATCAGAAGCTCATCTGGTCTCCCTTC
CGGGGGACAAGACATCCCTGTTTAATATTTAAACAGCAGTGTTCCCAAACTGGGTTCTTATATCCCTTGC
TCTGGTCAACCAGGTTGCAGGGTTTCCTGTCCTCACAGGAACGAAGTCCCTAAAGAAACAGTGGCAGCCA
GGTTTAGCCCCGGAATTGACTGGATTCCTTTTTTAGGGCCCATTGGTATGGCTTTTTCCCCGTATCCCCC
CAGGTGTCTGCAGGCTCAAAGAGCAGCGAGAAGCGTTCAGAGGAAAGCGATCCCGTGCCACCTTCCCCGT
GCCCGGGCTGTCCCCGCACGCTGCCGGCTCGGGGATGCGGGGGGAGCGCCGGACCGGAGCGGAGCCCCGG
GCGGCTCGCTGCTGCCCCCTAGCGGGGGAGGGACGTAATTACATCCCTGGGGGCTTTGGGGGGGGGCTGT
CCCTGATATCTATAACAAGAAAATATATATATAATAAGTTATCACGTAAGTAGAACATGAAATAACAATA
TAATTATCGTATGAGTTAAATCTTAAAAGTCACGTAAAAGATAATCATGCGTCATTTTGACTCACGCGGT
CGTTATAGTTCAAAATCAGTGACACTTACCGCATTGACAAGCACGCCTCACGGGAGCTCCAAGCGGCGAC
TGAGATGTCCTAAATGCACAGCGACGGATTCGCGCTATTTAGAAAGAGAGAGCAATATTTCAAGAATGCA
TGCGTCAATTTTACGCAGACTATCTTTCTAGGGTTAATCTAGCTGCATCAGGATCATATCGTCGGGTCTT
TTTTCCGGCTCAGTCATCGCCCAAGCTGGCGCTATCTGGGCATCGGGGAGGAAGAAGCCCGTGCCTTTTC
CCGCGAGGTTGAAGCGGCATGGAAAGAGTTTGCCGAGGATGACTGCTGCTGCATTGACGTTGAGCGAAAA
CGCACGTTTACCATGATGATTCGGGAAGGTGTGGCCATGCACGCCTTTAACGGTGAACTGTTCGTTCAGG
CCACCTGGGATACCAGTTCGTCGCGGCTTTTCCGGACACAGTTCCGGATGGTCAGCCCGAAGCGCATCAG
CAACCCGAACAATACCGGCGACAGCCGGAACTGCCGTGCCGGTGTGCAGATTAATGACAGCGGTGCGGCG
CTGGGATATTACGTCAGCGAGGACGGGTATCCTGGCTGGATGCCGCAGAAATGGACATGGATACCCCGTG
AGTTACCCGGCGGGCGCGCTTGGCGTAATCATGGTCATAGCTGTTTCCTGTGTGAAATTGTTATCCGCTC
ACAATTCCACACAACATACGAGCCGGAAGCATAAAGTGTAAAGCCTGGGGTGCCTAATGAGTGAGCTAAC
TCACATTAATTGCGTTGCGCTCACTGCCCGCTTTCCAGTCGGGAAACCTGTCGTGCCAGCTGCATTAATG
AATCGGCCAACGCGCGGGGAGAGGCGGTTTGCGTATTGGGCGCTCTTCCGCTTCCTCGCTCACTGACTCG
CTGCGCTCGGTCGTTCGGCTGCGGCGAGCGGTATCAGCTCACTCAAAGGCGGTAATACGGTTATCCACAG
AATCAGGGGATAACGCAGGAAAGAACATGTGAGCAAAAGGCCAGCAAAAGGCCAGGAACCGTAAAAAGGC
CGCGTTGCTGGCGTTTTTCCATAGGCTCCGCCCCCCTGACGAGCATCACAAAAATCGACGCTCAAGTCAG
AGGTGGCGAAACCCGACAGGACTATAAAGATACCAGGCGTTTCCCCCTGGAAGCTCCCTCGTGCGCTCTC
CTGTTCCGACCCTGCCGCTTACCGGATACCTGTCCGCCTTTCTCCCTTCGGGAAGCGTGGCGCTTTCTCA
TAGCTCACGCTGTAGGTATCTCAGTTCGGTGTAGGTCGTTCGCTCCAAGCTGGGCTGTGTGCACGAACCC
CCCGTTCAGCCCGACCGCTGCGCCTTATCCGGTAACTATCGTCTTGAGTCCAACCCGGTAAGACACGACT
TATCGCCACTGGCAGCAGCCACTGGTAACAGGATTAGCAGAGCGAGGTATGTAGGCGGTGCTACAGAGTT
CTTGAAGTGGTGGCCTAACTACGGCTACACTAGAAGAACAGTATTTGGTATCTGCGCTCTGCTGAAGCCA
GTTACCTTCGGAAAAAGAGTTGGTAGCTCTTGATCCGGCAAACAAACCACCGCTGGTAGCGGTGGTTTTT
TTGTTTGCAAGCAGCAGATTACGCGCAGAAAAAAAGGATCTCAAGAAGATCCTTTGATCTTTTCTACGGG
GTCTGACGCTCAGTGGAACGAAAACTCACGTTAAGGGATTTTGGTCATGAGATTATCAAAAAGGATCTTC
ACCTAGATCCTTTTAAATTAAAAATGAAGTTTTAAATCAATCTAAAGTATATATGAGTAAACTTGGTCTG
ACAGTTACCAATGCTTAATCAGTGAGGCACCTATCTCAGCGATCTGTCTATTTCGTTCATCCATAGTTGC
CTGACTCCCCGTCGTGTAGATAACTACGATACGGGAGGGCTTACCATCTGGCCCCAGTGCTGCAATGATA
CCGCGAGACCCACGCTCACCGGCTCCAGATTTATCAGCAATAAACCAGCCAGCCGGAAGGGCCGAGCGCA
GAAGTGGTCCTGCAACTTTATCCGCCTCCATCCAGTCTATTAATTGTTGCCGGGAAGCTAGAGTAAGTAG
TTCGCCAGTTAATAGTTTGCGCAACGTTGTTGCCATTGCTACAGGCATCGTGGTGTCACGCTCGTCGTTT
GGTATGGCTTCATTCAGCTCCGGTTCCCAACGATCAAGGCGAGTTACATGATCCCCCATGTTGTGCAAAA
AAGCGGTTAGCTCCTTCGGTCCTCCGATCGTTGTCAGAAGTAAGTTGGCCGCAGTGTTATCACTCATGGT
TATGGCAGCACTGCATAATTCTCTTACTGTCATGCCATCCGTAAGATGCTTTTCTGTGACTGGTGAGTAC
TCAACCAAGTCATTCTGAGAATAGTGTATGCGGCGACCGAGTTGCTCTTGCCCGGCGTCAATACGGGATA
ATACCGCGCCACATAGCAGAACTTTAAAAGTGCTCATCATTGGAAAACGTTCTTCGGGGCGAAAACTCTC
AAGGATCTTACCGCTGTTGAGATCCAGTTCGATGTAACCCACTCGTGCACCCAACTGATCTTCAGCATCT
TTTACTTTCACCAGCGTTTCTGGGTGAGCAAAAACAGGAAGGCAAAATGCCGCAAAAAAGGGAATAAGGG
CGACACGGAAATGTTGAATACTCATACTCTTCCTTTTTCAATATTATTGAAGCATTTATCAGGGTTATTG
TCTCATGAGCGGATACATATTTGAATGTATTTAGAAAAATAAACAAATAGGGGTTCCGCGCACATTTCCC
CGAAAAGTGCCACCTAAATTGTAAGCGTTAATATTTTGTTAAAATTCGCGTTAAATTTTTGTTAAATCAG
CTCATTTTTTAACCAATAGGCCGAAATCGGCAAAATCCCTTATAAATCAAAAGAATAGACCGAGATAGGG
T
[37 nt withheld, positions 11412-11448]
AAAGAACGTGGACTCCAACGTCAAAGG
[49 nt withheld, positions 11476-11524]
T
[91 nt withheld, positions 11526-11616]
G
[124 nt withheld, positions 11618-11741]
CCCATTCGCCATTCAGGCTGCGCAACTGTTGGGAAGGGCGATCGGTGCGGGCCTCTTCGCTATTACGCCA
GCTGGCGAAAGGGGGATGTGCTGCAAGGCGATTAAGTTGGGTAACGCCAGGGTTTTCCCAGTCACGACGT
TGTAAAACGACGGCCAGTGAGCGCGCCTCGTTCATTCACGTTTTTGAACCCGTGGAGGACGGGCAGACTC
GCGGTGCAAATGTGTTTTACAGCGTGATGGAGCAGATGAAGATGCTCGACACGCTGCAGAACACGCAGCT
AGATTAACCCTAGAAAGATAATCATATTGTGACGTACGTTAAAGATAATCATGTGTAAAATTGACGCATG
TGTTTTATCGGTCTGTATATCGAGGTTTATTTATTAATTTGAATAGATATTAAGTTTTATTATATTTACA
CTTACATACTAATAATAAATTCAACAAACAATTTATTTATGTTTATTTATTTATTAAAAAAAACAAAAAC
TCAAAATTTCTTCTATAAAGTAACAAAACTTTTATGAGGGACAGCCCCCCCCCAAAGCCCCCAGGGATGT
AATTACGTCCCTCCCCCGCTAGGGGGCAGCAGCGAGCCGCCCGGGGCTCCGCTCCGGTCCGGCGCTCCCC
CCGCATCCCCGAGCCGGCAGCGTGCGGGGACAGCCCGGGCACGGGGAAGGTGGCACGGGATCGCTTTCCT
CTGAACGCTTCTCGCTGCTCTTTGAGCCTGCAGACACCTGGGGGGATACGGGGAAAAGGCCTCCACGGCC
GACATTGATTATTGACTAGTTATTAATAGTAATCAATTACGGGGTCATTAGTTCATAGCCCATATATGGA
GTTCCGCGTTACATAACTTACGGTAAATGGCCCGCCTGGCTGACCGCCCAACGACCCCCGCCCATTGACG
TCAATAATGACGTATGTTCCCATAGTAACGCCAATAGGGACTTTCCATTGACGTCAATGGGTGGAGTATT
TACGGTAAACTGCCCACTTGGCAGTACATCAAGTGTATCATATGCCAAGTACGCCCCCTATTGACGTCAA
TGACGGTAAATGGCCCGCCTGGCATTATGCCCAGTACATGACCTTATGGGACTTTCCTACTTGGCAGTAC
ATCTACGTATTAGTCATCGCTATTACCATGGTCGAGGTGAGCCCCACGTTCTGCTTCACTCTCCCCATCT
CCCCCCCCTCCCCACCCCCAATTTTGTATTTATTTATTTTTTAATTATTTTGTGCAGCGATGGGGGCGGG
GGGGGGGGGGGGGCGCGCCRGGGGGGGGGGGGGGGGGGGGGGGGGGGGGSGGGGSGRGGCGGAGAGGTGC
GGCGGCAGCCAATCAGAGCGGCGCGCTCCGAAAGTTTCCTTTTATGGCGAGGCGGCGGCGGCGGCGGCCC
TATAAAAAGCGAAGCGCGCGGCGGGCG
